>Addgene plasmid #143795 | TFORF1380 | addgene full sequence | sequence record 353007 | Addgene NGS Result
GGCTCCGGTGCCCGTCAGTGGGCAGAGCGCACATCGCCCACAGTCCCCGAGAAGTTGGGGGGAGGGGTCG
GCAATTGAACCGGTGCCTAGAGAAGGTGGCGCGGGGTAAACTGGGAAAGTGATGTCGTGTACTGGCTCCG
CCTTTTTCCCGAGGGTGGGGGAGAACCGTATATAAGTGCAGTAGTCGCCGTGAACGTTCTTTTTCGCAAC
GGGTTTGCCGCCAGAACACAGGTAAGTGCCGTGTGTGGTTCCCGCGGGCCTGGCCTCTTTACGGGTTATG
GCCCTTGCGTGCCTTGAATTACTTCCACCTGGCTGCAGTACGTGATTCTTGATCCCGAGCTTCGGGTTGG
AAGTGGGTGGGAGAGTTCGAGGCCTTGCGCTTAAGGAGCCCCTTCGCCTCGTGCTTGAGTTGAGGCCTGG
CCTGGGCGCTGGGGCCGCCGCGTGCGAATCTGGTGGCACCTTCGCGCCTGTCTCGCTGCTTTCGATAAGT
CTCTAGCCATTTAAAATTTTTGATGACCTGCTGCGACGCTTTTTTTCTGGCAAGATAGTCTTGTAAATGC
GGGCCAAGATCTGCACACTGGTATTTCGGTTTTTGGGGCCGCGGGCGGCGACGGGGCCCGTGCGTCCCAG
CGCACATGTTCGGCGAGGCGGGGCCTGCGAGCGCGGCCACCGAGAATCGGACGGGGGTAGTCTCAAGCTG
GCCGGCCTGCTCTGGTGCCTGGCCTCGCGCCGCCGTGTATCGCCCCGCCCTGGGCGGCAAGGCTGGCCCG
GTCGGCACCAGTTGCGTGAGCGGAAAGATGGCCGCTTCCCGGCCCTGCTGCAGGGAGCTCAAAATGGAGG
ACGCGGCGCTCGGGAGAGCGGGCGGGTGAGTCACCCACACAAAGGAAAAGGGCCTTTCCGTCCTCAGCCG
TCGCTTCATGTGACTCCACGGAGTACCGGGCGCCGTCCAGGCACCTCGATTAGTTCTCGAGCTTTTGGAG
TACGTCGTCTTTAGGTTGGGGGGAGGGGTTTTATGCGATGGAGTTTCCCCACACTGAGTGGGTGGAGACT
GAAGTTAGGCCAGCTTGGCACTTGATGTAATTCTCCTTGGAATTTGCCCTTTTTGAGTTTGGATCTTGGT
TCATTCTCAAGCCTCAGACAGTGGTTCAAAGTTTTTTTCTTCCATTTCAGGTGTCGTGAGGCTAGCACCG
CCACCATGGAGCTGCGGGAAGAAGCCTGGTCTCCGGGGCCGCTGGATTCTGAGGACCAGCAGATGGCCAG
TCACGAGAACCCAGTGGACATCCTCATCATGGATGATGACGACGTCCCCAGCTGGCCTCCCACCAAGCTG
TCCCCGCCCCAGTCTGCGCCCCCAGCCGGCCCGCCTCCCCGGCCGCGGCCGCCCGCCCCCTACATCTGCA
ACGAGTGTGGCAAGAGCTTTAGCCACTGGTCCAAGCTGACGCGGCACCAGCGCACGCACACCGGCGAGCG
GCCCAACGCCTGCGCCGACTGCGGCAAGACCTTCTCGCAGAGCTCGCACCTGGTGCAGCACCGGCGCATC
CACACGGGCGAGAAGCCCTACGCCTGCTTGGAGTGCGGCAAGCGCTTCAGCTGGAGCTCCAACCTCATGC
AGCACCAGCGCATCCACACGGGCGAGAAGCCCTACACCTGCCCCGACTGCGGCCGCAGCTTCACTCAGAG
CAAGAGCCTGGCCAAGCACCGGCGCTCGCACAGCGGCCTCAAGCCCTTCGTGTGCCCGCGCTGCGGCCGC
GGCTTCAGCCAGCCCAAGAGCCTCGCGCGTCACCTGCGGCTGCACCCGGAGCTGTCGGGGCCTGGCGTGG
CGGCCAAGGTGCTGGCGGCTAGCGTCCGGCGGGCCAAGGGGCCCGAAGAGGCGGTGGCGGCGGACGGCGA
GATCGCCATCCCCGTGGGCGATGGCGAGGGCATCATCGTGGTGGGCGCGCCGGGCGAGGGGGCCGCGGCC
GCGGCAGCCATGGCGGGCGCGGGGGCAAAGGCCGCGGGGCCCCGGTCGCGGCGCGCCCCGGCCCCCAAGC
CGTACGTGTGTCTGGAGTGCGGGAAGGGCTTCGGGCACGGGGCCGGGCTCCTGGCGCACCAGCGGGCCCA
GCACGGGGACGGGCTCGGGGCGGCGGGGGGCGAGGAGCCGGCCCACATCTGCGTGGAGTGCGGGGAGGGC
TTCGTGCAGGGCGCCGCGCTCCGGAGACACAAGAAGATCCACGCGGTGGGCGCGCCCTCGGTCTGCAGCA
GCTGCGGACAGAGCTACTACCGCGCGGGCGGGGAGGAGGAGGACGACGACGACGAGGCCGCGGGCGGGCG
GTGCCCCGAGTGCCGCGGTGGGGAGGGCCGGTAGTAATGAACTAGTCCGTAACTTGAAAGTATTTCGATT
TCTTGGCTTTATATATCTTGTGGAAAGGACGAAATTTAACCATTAAACTCGCATCCACGCGTTAAGTCGA
CAATCAACCTCTGGATTACAAAATTTGTGAAAGATTGACTGGTATTCTTAACTATGTTGCTCCTTTTACG
CTATGTGGATACGCTGCTTTAATGCCTTTGTATCATGCTATTGCTTCCCGTATGGCTTTCATTTTCTCCT
CCTTGTATAAATCCTGGTTGCTGTCTCTTTATGAGGAGTTGTGGCCCGTTGTCAGGCAACGTGGCGTGGT
GTGCACTGTGTTTGCTGACGCAACCCCCACTGGTTGGGGCATTGCCACCACCTGTCAGCTCCTTTCCGGG
ACTTTCGCTTTCCCCCTCCCTATTGCCACGGCGGAACTCATCGCCGCCTGCCTTGCCCGCTGCTGGACAG
GGGCTCGGCTGTTGGGCACTGACAATTCCGTGGTGTTGTCGGGGAAATCATCGTCCTTTCCTTGGCTGCT
CGCCTGTGTTGCCACCTGGATTCTGCGCGGGACGTCCTTCTGCTACGTCCCTTCGGCCCTCAATCCAGCG
GACCTTCCTTCCCGCGGCCTGCTGCCGGCTCTGCGGCCTCTTCCGCGTCTTCGCCTTCGCCCTCAGACGA
GTCGGATCTCCCTTTGGGCCGCCTCCCCGCGTCGACTTTAAGACCAATGACTTACAAGGCAGCTGTAGAT
CTTAGCCACTTTTTAAAAGAAAAGGGGGGACTGGAAGGGCTAATTCACTCCCAACGAAGACAAGATCTGC
TTTTTGCTTGTACTGGGTCTCTCTGGTTAGACCAGATCTGAGCCTGGGAGCTCTCTGGCTAACTAGGGAA
CCCACTGCTTAAGCCTCAATAAAGCTTGCCTTGAGTGCTTCAAGTAGTGTGTGCCCGTCTGTTGTGTGAC
TCTGGTAACTAGAGATCCCTCAGACCCTTTTAGTCAGTGTGGAAAATCTCTAGCAGTACGTATAGTAGTT
CATGTCATCTTATTATTCAGTATTTATAACTTGCAAAGAAATGAATATCAGAGAGTGAGAGGAACTTGTT
TATTGCAGCTTATAATGGTTACAAATAAAGCAATAGCATCACAAATTTCACAAATAAAGCATTTTTTTCA
CTGCATTCTAGTTGTGGTTTGTCCAAACTCATCAATGTATCTTATCATGTCTGGCTCTAGCTATCCCGCC
CCTAACTCCGCCCATCCCGCCCCTAACTCCGCCCAGTTCCGCCCATTCTCCGCCCCATGGCTGACTAATT
TTTTTTATTTATGCAGAGGCCGAGGCCGCCTCGGCCTCTGAGCTATTCCAGAAGTAGTGAGGAGGCTTTT
TTGGAGGCCTAGGGACGTACCCAATTCGCCCTATAGTGAGTCGTATTACGCGCGCTCACTGGCCGTCGTT
TTACAACGTCGTGACTGGGAAAACCCTGGCGTTACCCAACTTAATCGCCTTGCAGCACATCCCCCTTTCG
CCAGCTGGCGTAATAGCGAAGAGGCCCGCACCGATCGCCCTTCCCAACAGTTGCGCAGCCTGAATGGCGA
ATGGG
[124 nt withheld, positions 3926-4049]
C
[91 nt withheld, positions 4051-4141]
A
[49 nt withheld, positions 4143-4191]
CCTTTGACGTTGGAGTCCACGTTCTTT
[37 nt withheld, positions 4219-4255]
ACCCTATCTCGGTCTATTCTTTTGATTTATAAGGGATTTTGCCGATTTCGGCCTATTGGTTAAAAAATGA
GCTGATTTAACAAAAATTTAACGCGAATTTTAACAAAATATTAACGCTTACAATTTAGGTGGCACTTTTC
GGGGAAATGTGCGCGGAACCCCTATTTGTTTATTTTTCTAAATACATTCAAATATGTATCCGCTCATGAG
ACAATAACCCTGATAAATGCTTCAATAATATTGAAAAAGGAAGAGTATGAGTATTCAACATTTCCGTGTC
GCCCTTATTCCCTTTTTTGCGGCATTTTGCCTTCCTGTTTTTGCTCACCCAGAAACGCTGGTGAAAGTAA
AAGATGCTGAAGATCAGTTGGGTGCACGAGTGGGTTACATCGAACTGGATCTCAACAGCGGTAAGATCCT
TGAGAGTTTTCGCCCCGAAGAACGTTTTCCAATGATGAGCACTTTTAAAGTTCTGCTATGTGGCGCGGTA
TTATCCCGTATTGACGCCGGGCAAGAGCAACTCGGTCGCCGCATACACTATTCTCAGAATGACTTGGTTG
AGTACTCACCAGTCACAGAAAAGCATCTTACGGATGGCATGACAGTAAGAGAATTATGCAGTGCTGCCAT
AACCATGAGTGATAACACTGCGGCCAACTTACTTCTGACAACGATCGGAGGACCGAAGGAGCTAACCGCT
TTTTTGCACAACATGGGGGATCATGTAACTCGCCTTGATCGTTGGGAACCGGAGCTGAATGAAGCCATAC
CAAACGACGAGCGTGACACCACGATGCCTGTAGCAATGGCAACAACGTTGCGCAAACTATTAACTGGCGA
ACTACTTACTCTAGCTTCCCGGCAACAATTAATAGACTGGATGGAGGCGGATAAAGTTGCAGGACCACTT
CTGCGCTCGGCCCTTCCGGCTGGCTGGTTTATTGCTGATAAATCTGGAGCCGGTGAGCGTGGGTCTCGCG
GTATCATTGCAGCACTGGGGCCAGATGGTAAGCCCTCCCGTATCGTAGTTATCTACACGACGGGGAGTCA
GGCAACTATGGATGAACGAAATAGACAGATCGCTGAGATAGGTGCCTCACTGATTAAGCATTGGTAACTG
TCAGACCAAGTTTACTCATATATACTTTAGATTGATTTAAAACTTCATTTTTAATTTAAAAGGATCTAGG
TGAAGATCCTTTTTGATAATCTCATGACCAAAATCCCTTAACGTGAGTTTTCGTTCCACTGAGCGTCAGA
CCCCGTAGAAAAGATCAAAGGATCTTCTTGAGATCCTTTTTTTCTGCGCGTAATCTGCTGCTTGCAAACA
AAAAAACCACCGCTACCAGCGGTGGTTTGTTTGCCGGATCAAGAGCTACCAACTCTTTTTCCGAAGGTAA
CTGGCTTCAGCAGAGCGCAGATACCAAATACTGTTCTTCTAGTGTAGCCGTAGTTAGGCCACCACTTCAA
GAACTCTGTAGCACCGCCTACATACCTCGCTCTGCTAATCCTGTTACCAGTGGCTGCTGCCAGTGGCGAT
AAGTCGTGTCTTACCGGGTTGGACTCAAGACGATAGTTACCGGATAAGGCGCAGCGGTCGGGCTGAACGG
GGGGTTCGTGCACACAGCCCAGCTTGGAGCGAACGACCTACACCGAACTGAGATACCTACAGCGTGAGCT
ATGAGAAAGCGCCACGCTTCCCGAAGGGAGAAAGGCGGACAGGTATCCGGTAAGCGGCAGGGTCGGAACA
GGAGAGCGCACGAGGGAGCTTCCAGGGGGAAACGCCTGGTATCTTTATAGTCCTGTCGGGTTTCGCCACC
TCTGACTTGAGCGTCGATTTTTGTGATGCTCGTCAGGGGGGCGGAGCCTATGGAAAAACGCCAGCAACGC
GGCCTTTTTACGGTTCCTGGCCTTTTGCTGGCCTTTTGCTCACATGTTCTTTCCTGCGTTATCCCCTGAT
TCTGTGGATAACCGTATTACCGCCTTTGAGTGAGCTGATACCGCTCGCCGCAGCCGAACGACCGAGCGCA
GCGAGTCAGTGAGCGAGGAAGCGGAAGAGCGCCCAATACGCAAACCGCCTCTCCCCGCGCGTTGGCCGAT
TCATTAATGCAGCTGGCACGACAGGTTTCCCGACTGGAAAGCGGGCAGTGAGCGCAACGCAATTAATGTG
AGTTAGCTCACTCATTAGGCACCCCAGGCTTTACACTTTATGCTTCCGGCTCGTATGTTGTGTGGAATTG
TGAGCGGATAACAATTTCACACAGGAAACAGCTATGACCATGATTACGCCAAGCGCGCAATTAACCCTCA
CTAAAGGGAACAAAAGCTGGAGCTGCAAGCTTAATGTAGTCTTATGCAATACTCTTGTAGTCTTGCAACA
TGGTAACGATGAGTTAGCAACATGCCTTACAAGGAGAGAAAAAGCACCGTGCATGCCGATTGGTGGAAGT
AAGGTGGTACGATCGTGCCTTATTAGGAAGGCAACAGACGGGTCTGACATGGATTGGACGAACCACTGAA
TTGCCGCATTGCAGAGATATTGTATTTAAGTGCCTAGCTCGATACATAAACGGGTCTCTCTGGTTAGACC
AGATCTGAGCCTGGGAGCTCTCTGGCTAACTAGGGAACCCACTGCTTAAGCCTCAATAAAGCTTGCCTTG
AGTGCTTCAAGTAGTGTGTGCCCGTCTGTTGTGTGACTCTGGTAACTAGAGATCCCTCAGACCCTTTTAG
TCAGTGTGGAAAATCTCTAGCAGTGGCGCCCGAACAGGGACTTGAAAGCGAAAGGGAAACCAGAGGAGCT
CTCTCGACGCAGGACTCGGCTTGCTGAAGCGCGCACGGCAAGAGGCGAGGGGCGGCGACTGGTGAGTACG
CCAAAAATTTTGACTAGCGGAGGCTAGAAGGAGAGAGATGGGTGCGAGAGCGTCAGTATTAAGCGGGGGA
GAATTAGATCGCGATGGGAAAAAATTCGGTTAAGGCCAGGGGGAAAGAAAAAATATAAATTAAAACATAT
AGTATGGGCAAGCAGGGAGCTAGAACGATTCGCAGTTAATCCTGGCCTGTTAGAAACATCAGAAGGCTGT
AGACAAATACTGGGACAGCTACAACCATCCCTTCAGACAGGATCAGAAGAACTTAGATCATTATATAATA
CAGTAGCAACCCTCTATTGTGTGCATCAAAGGATAGAGATAAAAGACACCAAGGAAGCTTTAGACAAGAT
AGAGGAAGAGCAAAACAAAAGTAAGACCACCGCACAGCAAGCGGCCGCTGATCTTCAGACCTGGAGGAGG
AGATATGAGGGACAATTGGAGAAGTGAATTATATAAATATAAAGTAGTAAAAATTGAACCATTAGGAGTA
GCACCCACCAAGGCAAAGAGAAGAGTGGTGCAGAGAGAAAAAAGAGCAGTGGGAATAGGAGCTTTGTTCC
TTGGGTTCTTGGGAGCAGCAGGAAGCACTATGGGCGCAGCGTCAATGACGCTGACGGTACAGGCCAGACA
ATTATTGTCTGGTATAGTGCAGCAGCAGAACAATTTGCTGAGGGCTATTGAGGCGCAACAGCATCTGTTG
CAACTCACAGTCTGGGGCATCAAGCAGCTCCAGGCAAGAATCCTGGCTGTGGAAAGATACCTAAAGGATC
AACAGCTCCTGGGGATTTGGGGTTGCTCTGGAAAACTCATTTGCACCACTGCTGTGCCTTGGAATGCTAG
TTGGAGTAATAAATCTCTGGAACAGATTTGGAATCACACGACCTGGATGGAGTGGGACAGAGAAATTAAC
AATTACACAAGCTTAATACACTCCTTAATTGAAGAATCGCAAAACCAGCAAGAAAAGAATGAACAAGAAT
TATTGGAATTAGATAAATGGGCAAGTTTGTGGAATTGGTTTAACATAACAAATTGGCTGTGGTATATAAA
ATTATTCATAATGATAGTAGGAGGCTTGGTAGGTTTAAGAATAGTTTTTGCTGTACTTTCTATAGTGAAT
AGAGTTAGGCAGGGATATTCACCATTATCGTTTCAGACCCACCTCCCAACCCCGAGGGGACCCATGCATT
GCATCTCAATTAGTCAGCAACCAGGTGTGGAAAGTCCCCAGGCTCCCCAGCAGGCAGAAGTATGCAAAGC
ATGCGTCTCAATTAGTCAGCAACCATAGTCCCGCCCCTAACTCCGCCCATCCCGCCCCTAACTCCGCCCA
GTTCCGCCCATTCTCCGCCCCATGGCTGACTAATTTTTTTTATTTATGCAGAGGCCGAGGCCGCCTCGGC
CTCTGAGCTATTCCAGAAGTAGTGAGGAGGCTTTTTTGGAGGCCTAGGCTTTTGCAAAAAGCTTTCTAGA
GGTACCACCGGAGCTTACCATGACCGAGTACAAGCCCACGGTGCGCCTCGCCACCCGCGACGACGTCCCC
AGGGCCGTACGCACCCTCGCCGCCGCGTTCGCCGACTACCCCGCCACGCGCCACACCGTCGATCCGGACC
GCCACATCGAGCGGGTCACCGAGCTGCAAGAACTCTTCCTCACGCGCGTCGGGCTCGACATCGGCAAGGT
GTGGGTCGCGGACGACGGCGCCGCCGTGGCGGTCTGGACCACGCCGGAGAGCGTCGAAGCGGGGGCGGTG
TTCGCCGAGATCGGCCCGCGCATGGCCGAGTTGAGCGGTTCCCGGCTGGCCGCGCAGCAACAGATGGAAG
GCCTCCTGGCGCCGCACCGGCCCAAGGAGCCCGCGTGGTTCCTGGCCACCGTCGGCGTCTCGCCCGACCA
CCAGGGCAAGGGTCTGGGCAGCGCCGTCGTGCTCCCCGGAGTGGAGGCGGCCGAGCGCGCCGGGGTGCCC
GCCTTCCTGGAGACCTCCGCGCCCCGCAACCTCCCCTTCTACGAGCGGCTCGGCTTCACCGTCACCGCCG
ACGTCGAGGTGCCCGAAGGACCGCGCACCTGGTGCATGACCCGCAAGCCCGGTGCCAGTTAACGAATTCT
AGATCTTGAGACAAATGGCAGTATTCATCCACAATTTTAAAAGAAAAGGGGGGATTGGGGGGTACAGTGC
AGGGGAAAGAATAGTAGACATAATAGCAACAGACATACAAACTAAAGAATTACAAAAACAAATTACAAAA
ATTCAAAATTTTCGGGTTTATTACAGGGACAGCAGAGATCCACTTTGGCGCCGGCTCGAGGCCTGCAGGT
GCAAAGATGGATAAAGTTTTAAACAGAGAGGAATCTTTGCAGCTAATGGACCTTCTAGGTCTTGAAAGGA
GTGGGAATT
Features (pLannotate 1.2.2; 31 found; start..end, strand, type, name):
      1..1179    +  promoter       EF-1α promoter: strong constitutive promoter for human elongation factor EF-1α
   1196..2341    +  CDS            ZNF787: ZN787_HUMAN - Experimental evidence at protein level: Swiss-Prot protein existence level 1. May be involved in transcriptional regulation. From Homo sapiens (Human).
   2357..2410    +  promoter       U6 promoter (fragment): RNA polymerase III promoter for human U6 snRNA
   2452..3040    +  misc_feature   WPRE: woodchuck hepatitis virus posttranscriptional regulatory element
   3091..3110    +  misc_feature   cPPT/CTS (fragment): central polypurine tract and central termination sequence of HIV-1
   3112..3345    +  LTR            3' LTR (ΔU3): self-inactivating 3' long terminal repeat (LTR) from HIV-1
   3423..3544    +  polyA_signal   SV40 poly(A) signal: SV40 polyadenylation signal
   3584..3719    +  rep_origin     SV40 ori: SV40 origin of replication
   3740..3758    -  promoter       T7 promoter: promoter for bacteriophage T7 RNA polymerase
   3766..3921    +  CDS            lacZα (fragment): LacZα fragment of β-galactosidase; lacZ fragment
   3926..4354    +  rep_origin     f1 ori (sequence partly withheld): f1 bacteriophage origin of replication; arrow indicates direction of (+) strand synthesis
   4407..4511    +  promoter       AmpR promoter: bla
   4512..5372    +  CDS            AmpR: β-lactamase; bla; confers resistance to ampicillin, carbenicillin, and related antibiotics
   5543..6131    +  rep_origin     ori: high-copy-number ColE1/pMB1/pBR322/pUC origin of replication
   6314..6406    +  CDS            lacI (fragment): lac repressor; lacI; The lac repressor binds to the lac operator to inhibit transcription in E. coli. This inhibition can be relieved by adding lactose or isopropyl-β-D-thiogalactopyranoside (IPTG).
   6419..6440    +  protein_bind   CAP binding site: CAP binding activates transcription in the presence of cAMP. E. coli catabolite activator protein
   6455..6485    +  promoter       lac promoter: promoter for the E. coli lac operon
   6493..6509    +  protein_bind   lac operator: The lac repressor binds to the lac operator to inhibit transcription in E. coli. This inhibition can be relieved by adding lactose or isopropyl-β-D-thiogalactopyranoside (IPTG). lac repressor encoded by lacI
   6554..6572    +  promoter       T3 promoter: promoter for bacteriophage T3 RNA polymerase
   6600..6826    +  promoter       RSV promoter: Rous sarcoma virus enhancer/promoter
   6827..7007    +  LTR            5' LTR (truncated): truncated 5' long terminal repeat (LTR) from HIV-1
   7054..7179    +  misc_feature   HIV-1 Ψ: packaging signal of human immunodeficiency virus type 1
   7163..7526    +  CDS            HIV-1 gag (fragment): gag protein from human immunodeficiency virus 1; gag
   7672..7905    +  misc_feature   RRE: The Rev response element (RRE) of HIV-1 allows for Rev-dependent mRNA export from the nucleus to the cytoplasm.
   8282..8308    +  CDS            Rev (fragment): human immunodeficiency virus 1 (HIV-1) Rev protein; rev; enhances nuclear export of unspliced and incompletely spliced viral mRNAs
   8315..8338    +  promoter       SV40 promoter (fragment): SV40 early promoter
   8339..8410    +  promoter       SV40 promoter (fragment): SV40 enhancer and early promoter
   8434..8569    +  rep_origin     SV40 ori: SV40 origin of replication
   8615..9211    +  CDS            PuroR (fragment): puromycin N-acetyltransferase; pac from Streptomyces; confers resistance to puromycin
   9260..9377    +  misc_feature   cPPT/CTS: central polypurine tract and central termination sequence of HIV-1
   9442..9508    +  CDS            small t antigen (fragment): SV40 (simian virus 40) small t antigen
