[The description below was written by a language model from this plasmid's Addgene catalogue record and pLannotate feature annotations shown in this document.]
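Description:
TFORF1380 is a lentiviral mammalian expression plasmid built on the pLX_TRC317 backbone, one member of a large barcoded collection of human transcription factor open reading frames. It is propagated in E. coli as a high-copy plasmid through a ColE1/pUC-type origin with ampicillin selection (AmpR); an f1 origin and remnants of lac and T7/T3 promoter sequences from the cloning backbone are also present. The annotated full sequence is about 9.5 kb, consistent with the stated backbone plus an insert of roughly 1.25 kb.

The payload is the human zinc finger protein ZNF787 (also called TIP20), a synthesized ORF placed directly downstream of the strong constitutive EF-1α promoter and followed by a WPRE, which enhances transcript stability and expression. According to the record, each construct in the collection carries a unique 24-bp barcode so that the transcription factor can be identified by sequencing in pooled screens. The barcode is not separately annotated in the feature table, although a short U6 promoter fragment lies between the ORF and the WPRE. The viral framework has a third-generation, self-inactivating design: an RSV promoter drives a truncated HIV-1 5' LTR, followed by the Ψ packaging signal, a gag fragment, RRE and cPPT/CTS, and the cassette ends with a ΔU3 3' LTR and an SV40 poly(A) signal. Upstream of the EF-1α unit, an SV40 early promoter drives the puromycin resistance gene, allowing selection of transduced cells.

The construct is intended for packaging into lentivirus and stable overexpression of ZNF787 in mammalian cells, individually or in pooled screens such as directed differentiation studies. The depositor notes that the plasmid may be prone to recombination in bacteria.
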