Addgene plasmid #143795: TFORF1380
Purpose: Lentiviral vector for overexpressing transcription factor ORFs with unique 24-bp barcodes. Barcodes facilitate identification of transcription factors in pooled screens.
Depositing lab: Feng Zhang. Depositing organization: Broad Institute. Publication: A transcription factor atlas of directed differentiation. Joung J, Ma S, Tay T, Geiger-Schuller KR, Kirchgatterer PC, Verdine VK, Guo B, Arias-Garcia MA, Allen WE, Singh A, Kuksenko O, Abudayyeh OO, Gootenberg JS, Fu Z, Macrae RK, Buenrostro JD, Regev A, Zhang F. Cell. 2023 Jan 5;186(1):209-229.e26. doi: 10.1016/j.cell.2022.11.026. PubMed 36608654.
Backbone
  Vector backbone: pLX_TRC317
  Backbone manufacturer: Broad Institute Genetic Perturbation Platform
  Backbone size w/o insert (bp): 8264
  Vector type: Mammalian Expression, Lentiviral
  Selectable markers: Puromycin
Growth in bacteria
  Bacterial resistance: Ampicillin, 100 μg/mL
  Growth temperature: 37°C
  Growth strain: DH5alpha
  Copy number: High Copy
Gene/Insert
  Gene/Insert name: ZNF787
  Species: H. sapiens (human)
  Insert size (bp): 1250
  Entrez Gene: ZNF787 (a.k.a. TIP20)
  Promoter: EF1a
  Cloning method: Unknown
  Sequencing primers: 5′ GGGTGGAGACTGAAGTTAGGCCAG; 3′ CACATAGCGTAAAAGGAGCAACATAG
Terms and licenses: Academic/Nonprofit Terms; Industry Terms: Not Available to Industry
Depositor comments: NM_001002836,XM_011526445,ENST00000610935 . The transcription factor ORF portion of this plasmid was synthesized by Genewiz. Please test multiple small colonies in case of plasmid recombination. To make this collection available in a timely manner, a portion of this collection was not fully sequenced by Addgene. If an Addgene verified full plasmid sequence is not available, please contact us prior to placing an order to request the full sequence.
How to cite: TFORF1380 was a gift from Feng Zhang (Addgene plasmid # 143795 ; http://n2t.net/addgene:143795 ; RRID:Addgene_143795)
