>Addgene plasmid #143795 | TFORF1380 | depositor partial sequence | sequence record 283512 | Insert
ACCGCCACCATGGAGCTGCGGGAAGAAGCCTGGTCTCCGGGGCCGCTGGATTCTGAGGACCAGCAGATGG
CCAGTCACGAGAACCCAGTGGACATCCTCATCATGGATGATGACGACGTCCCCAGCTGGCCTCCCACCAA
GCTGTCCCCGCCCCAGTCTGCGCCCCCAGCCGGCCCGCCTCCCCGGCCGCGGCCGCCCGCCCCCTACATC
TGCAACGAGTGTGGCAAGAGCTTTAGCCACTGGTCCAAGCTGACGCGGCACCAGCGCACGCACACCGGCG
AGCGGCCCAACGCCTGCGCCGACTGCGGCAAGACCTTCTCGCAGAGCTCGCACCTGGTGCAGCACCGGCG
CATCCACACGGGCGAGAAGCCCTACGCCTGCTTGGAGTGCGGCAAGCGCTTCAGCTGGAGCTCCAACCTC
ATGCAGCACCAGCGCATCCACACGGGCGAGAAGCCCTACACCTGCCCCGACTGCGGCCGCAGCTTCACTC
AGAGCAAGAGCCTGGCCAAGCACCGGCGCTCGCACAGCGGCCTCAAGCCCTTCGTGTGCCCGCGCTGCGG
CCGCGGCTTCAGCCAGCCCAAGAGCCTCGCGCGTCACCTGCGGCTGCACCCGGAGCTGTCGGGGCCTGGC
GTGGCGGCCAAGGTGCTGGCGGCTAGCGTCCGGCGGGCCAAGGGGCCCGAAGAGGCGGTGGCGGCGGACG
GCGAGATCGCCATCCCCGTGGGCGATGGCGAGGGCATCATCGTGGTGGGCGCGCCGGGCGAGGGGGCCGC
GGCCGCGGCAGCCATGGCGGGCGCGGGGGCAAAGGCCGCGGGGCCCCGGTCGCGGCGCGCCCCGGCCCCC
AAGCCGTACGTGTGTCTGGAGTGCGGGAAGGGCTTCGGGCACGGGGCCGGGCTCCTGGCGCACCAGCGGG
CCCAGCACGGGGACGGGCTCGGGGCGGCGGGGGGCGAGGAGCCGGCCCACATCTGCGTGGAGTGCGGGGA
GGGCTTCGTGCAGGGCGCCGCGCTCCGGAGACACAAGAAGATCCACGCGGTGGGCGCGCCCTCGGTCTGC
AGCAGCTGCGGACAGAGCTACTACCGCGCGGGCGGGGAGGAGGAGGACGACGACGACGAGGCCGCGGGCG
GGCGGTGCCCCGAGTGCCGCGGTGGGGAGGGCCGGTAGTAATGAACTAGTCCGTAACTTGAAAGTATTTC
GATTTCTTGGCTTTATATATCTTGTGGAAAGGACGAAATTTAACCATTAAACTCGCATCC
