>Addgene plasmid #143795 | TFORF1380 | depositor partial sequence | sequence record 283513 | Barcode
AATTTAACCATTAAACTCGCATCC
